>Addgene plasmid #157345 | pD649-HAsp-SIGLEC14-COMP5AP-AviTag-9xHis | depositor full sequence | sequence record 303799 | Full Sequence
TTTCAATATTATTGAAGCATTTATCAGGGTTATTGTCTCATGAGCGGATACATATTTGAATGTATTTAGA
AAAATAAACAAATAGGGGTCAGTGTTACAACCAATTAACCAATTCTGAACATTATCGCGAGCCCATTTAT
ACCTGAATATGGCTCATAACACCCCTTGCTCATGACCAAAATCCCTTAACGTGAGTTACGCGCGCGTCGT
TCCACTGAGCGTCAGACCCCGTAGAAAAGATCAAAGGATCTTCTTGAGATCCTTTTTTTCTGCGCGTAAT
CTGCTGCTTGCAAACAAAAAAACCACCGCTACCAGCGGTGGTTTGTTTGCCGGATCAAGAGCTACCAACT
CTTTTTCCGAAGGTAACTGGCTTCAGCAGAGCGCAGATACCAAATACTGTTCTTCTAGTGTAGCCGTAGT
TAGCCCACCACTTCAAGAACTCTGTAGCACCGCCTACATACCTCGCTCTGCTAATCCTGTTACCAGTGGC
TGCTGCCAGTGGCGATAAGTCGTGTCTTACCGGGTTGGACTCAAGACGATAGTTACCGGATAAGGCGCAG
CGGTCGGGCTGAACGGGGGGTTCGTGCACACAGCCCAGCTTGGAGCGAACGACCTACACCGAACTGAGAT
ACCTACAGCGTGAGCTATGAGAAAGCGCCACGCTTCCCGAAGGGAGAAAGGCGGACAGGTATCCGGTAAG
CGGCAGGGTCGGAACAGGAGAGCGCACGAGGGAGCTTCCAGGGGGAAACGCCTGGTATCTTTATAGTCCT
GTCGGGTTTCGCCACCTCTGACTTGAGCGTCGATTTTTGTGATGCTCGTCAGGGGGGCGGAGCCTATGGA
AAAACGCCAGCAACGCGGCCTTTTTACGGTTCCTGGCCTTTTGCTGGCCTTTTGCTCACATGTTCTTTCC
TGCGTTATCCCCTGATTCTGTGGATAACCGTATTACCGCCTTTGAGTGAGCTGATACCGCTCGCCGCAGC
CGAACGACCGAGCGCAGCGAGTCAGTGAGCGAGGAAGCGGAAGGCGAGAGTAGGGAACTGCCAGGCATCA
AACTAAGCAGAAGGCCCCTGACGGATGGCCTTTTTGCGTTTCTACAAACTCTTTCTGTGTTGTAAAACGA
CGGCCAGTCTTAAGCTCGGGCCCCCTGGGCGGTTCTGATAACGAGTAATCGTTAATCCGCAAATAACGTA
AAAACCCGCTTCGGCGGGTTTTTTTATGGGGGGAGTTTAGGGAAAGAGCATTTGTCAGAATATTTAAGGG
CGCCTGTCACTTTGCTTGATATATGAGAATTATTTAACCTTATAAATGAGAAAAAAGCAACGCACTTTAA
ATAAGATACGTTGCTTTTTCGATTGATGAACACCTATAATTAAACTATTCATCTATTATTTATGATTTTT
TGTATATACAATATTTCTAGTTTGTTAAAGAGAATTAAGAAAATAAATCTCGAAAATAATAAAGGGAAAA
TCAGTTTTTGATATCAAAATTATACATGTCAACGATAATACAAAATATAATACAAACTATAAGATGTTAT
CAGTATTTATTATCATTTAGAATAAATTTTGTGTCGCCCTTAATTGTGAGCGGATAACAATTACGAGCTT
CATGCACAGTGGCGTTGACTCAATATTGGCCATTAGCCATATTATTCATTGGTTATATAGCATAAATCAA
TATTGGCTATTGGCCATTGCATACGTTGTATCTATATCATAATATGTACATTTATATTGGCTCATGTCCA
ATATGACCGCCATGTTGGCATTGATTATTGACTAGTTATTAATAGTAATCAATTACGGGGTCATTAGTTC
ATAGCCCATATATGGAGTTCCGCGTTACATAACTTACGGTAAATGGCCCGCCTGGCTGACCGCCCAACGA
CCCCCGCCCATTGACGTCAATAATGACGTATGTTCCCATAGTAACGCCAATAGGGACTTTCCATTGACGT
CAATGGGTGGAGTATTTACGGTAAACTGCCCACTTGGCAGTACATCAAGTGTATCATATGCCAAGTACGC
CCCCTATTGACGTCAATGACGGTAAATGGCCCGCCTGGCATTATGCCCAGTACATGACCTTATGGGACTT
TCCTACTTGGCAGTACATCTACGTATTAGTCATCGCTATTACCATGGTGATGCGGTTTTGGCAGTACATC
AATGGGCGTGGATAGCGGTTTGACTCACGGGGATTTCCAAGTCTCCACCCCATTGACGTCAATGGGAGTT
TGTTTTGGCACCAAAATCAACGGGACTTTCCAAAATGTCGTAACAACTCCGCCCCATTGACGCAAATGGG
CGGTAGGCGTGTACGGTGGGAGGTCTATATAAGCAGAGCTCGTTTAGTGAACCGTCAGATCGCCTGGAGA
CGCCATCCACGCTGTTTTGACCTCCATAGAAGACACCGGGACCGATCCAGCCTCCGCGGCCGGGAACGGT
GCATTGGAACGCGGATTCCCCGTGCCAAGAGTGACGTAAGTACCGCCTATAGAGTCTATAGGCCCACCCC
CTTGGCTTCGTTAGAACGCGGCTACAATTAATACATAACCTTATGTATCATACACATACGATTTAGGTGA
CACTATAGAATAACATCCACTTTGCCTTTCTCTCCACAGGTGTCCACTCCCAGGTCCAACTGCACCTCGG
TTCTATCGAAAACGCGCCTGCTAGCGCCACCATGAAGACCATCATTGCCCTGAGCTACATCTTCTGCCTG
GTGTTCGCTGCGGCCGCCGAGAAACCTGTGTATGAGCTGCAGGTCCAGAAAAGCGTGACCGTGCAAGAGG
GACTGTGCGTGCTGGTGCCTTGCAGCTTTAGCTACCCTTGGCGGAGCTGGTACAGCAGCCCTCCTCTGTA
CGTGTACTGGTTCAGAGATGGCGAGATCCCCTACTATGCCGAGGTGGTGGCCACAAACAACCCCGACAGA
AGAGTGAAGCCCGAGACACAGGGCAGATTCAGACTGCTGGGCGACGTGCAGAAGAAGAACTGTAGCCTGT
CTATCGGCGACGCCCGGATGGAAGATACCGGCAGCTACTTCTTCAGAGTGGAACGCGGCAGGGACGTGAA
GTACAGCTACCAGCAGAACAAGCTGAACCTGGAAGTGACAGCCCTGATCGAGAAGCCCGACATCCACTTT
CTGGAACCCCTGGAAAGCGGCAGACCTACCAGACTGTCTTGTAGCCTGCCTGGCTCTTGTGAAGCCGGAC
CTCCTCTGACATTCAGCTGGACCGGAAATGCCCTGTCTCCTCTGGACCCTGAGACAACCAGAAGCAGCGA
GCTGACCCTGACACCTAGACCTGAGGATCACGGCACCAACCTGACCTGCCAAGTGAAAAGACAGGGCGCC
CAAGTGACCACCGAGAGAACAGTGCAGCTGAACGTGTCCTACGCTCCCCAGAACCTGGCCATCAGCATCT
TTTTCAGAAACGGCACCGGCACTGCCCTGAGAATCCTGTCTAATGGCATGAGCGTGCCCATCCAAGAGGG
CCAGTCTCTGTTTCTGGCCTGTACCGTGGATAGCAACCCTCCTGCCAGCCTGAGCTGGTTTAGAGAGGGC
AAAGCCCTGAATCCTAGCCAGACCAGCATGAGCGGAACCCTGGAACTGCCTAACATCGGAGCCAGAGAAG
GCGGCGAGTTCACCTGTAGAGTTCAGCACCCTCTGGGCAGCCAGCACCTGAGCTTTATCCTGAGCGTGCA
GAGAAGCAGCAGCAGCTGCATCTGTGTGACCGAGAAACAGCAAGGCAGCTGGCCCCTGGTTCTTGGCGCG
CCGGAAGATCAAGTTGATCCAAGATTGATTGATGGCAAGGGCGGATCTCTGGAGGTGCTGTTCCAGGGAC
CAGGCGGAAGCGGCAATCCCGGCGGCGATCTGGCCCCCCAGATGCTGCGCGAGCTGCAGGAGACCAATGC
CGCCCTGCAGGACGTGCGCGAGCTGCTGCGCCACCGCGTGAAGGAGATCACCTTCCTGAAGAACACCGTG
ATGGAGTGCGACGCCTGCGGTATGCAGCCCTCTAGAGGCTCCGGCTCCATCATCCCAGTTGAGGAGGAGA
ACCCGGACTTCTGGAACCGCGAGGCAGCCGAGGCCCTGGGTGCCGCCAAGAAGCTGCAGCCTGCACAGAC
AGCCGCCAAGAACCTCATCATCTTCCTGGGCGATGGGATGGGGGTGTCTACGGTGACAGCTGCCAGGATC
CTAAAAGGGCAGAAGAAGGACAAACTGGGGCCTGAGATACCCCTGGCCATGGACCGCTTCCCATATGTGG
CTCTGTCCAAGACATACAATGTAGACAAACATGTGCCAGACAGTGGAGCCACAGCCACGGCCTACCTGTG
CGGGGTCAAGGGCAACTTCCAGACCATTGGCTTGAGTGCAGCCGCCCGCTTTAACCAGTGCAACACGACA
CGCGGCAACGAGGTCATCTCCGTGATGAATCGGGCCAAGAAAGCAGGGAAGTCAGTGGGAGTGGTAACCA
CCACACGAGTGCAGCACGCCTCGCCAGCCGGCACCTACGCCCACACGGTGAACCGCAACTGGTACTCGGA
CGCCGACGTGCCTGCCTCGGCCCGCCAGGAGGGGTGCCAGGACATCGCTACGCAGCTCATCTCCAACATG
GACATTGACGTGATCCTAGGTGGAGGCCGAAAGTACATGTTTCGCATGGGAACCCCAGACCCTGAGTACC
CAGATGACTACAGCCAAGGTGGGACCAGGCTGGACGGGAAGAATCTGGTGCAGGAATGGCTGGCGAAGCG
CCAGGGTGCCCGGTATGTGTGGAACCGCACTGAGCTCATGCAGGCTTCCCTGGACCCGTCTGTGACCCAT
CTCATGGGTCTCTTTGAGCCTGGAGACATGAAATACGAGATCCACCGAGACTCCACACTGGACCCCTCCC
TGATGGAGATGACAGAGGCTGCCCTGCGCCTGCTGAGCAGGAACCCCCGCGGCTTCTTCCTCTTCGTGGA
GGGTGGTCGCATCGACCATGGTCATCATGAAAGCAGGGCTTACCGGGCACTGACTGAGACGATCATGTTC
GACGACGCCATTGAGAGGGCGGGCCAGCTCACCAGCGAGGAGGACACGCTGAGCCTCGTCACTGCCGACC
ACTCCCACGTCTTCTCCTTCGGAGGCTACCCCCTGCGAGGGAGCTCCATCTTCGGGCTGGCCCCTGGCAA
GGCCCGGGACAGGAAGGCCTACACGGTCCTCCTATACGGAAACGGTCCAGGCTATGTGCTCAAGGACGGC
GCCCGGCCGGATGTTACCGAGAGCGAGAGCGGGAGCCCCGAGTATCGGCAGCAGTCAGCAGTGCCCCTGG
ACGAAGAGACCCACGCAGGCGAGGACGTGGCGGTGTTCGCGCGCGGCCCGCAGGCGCACCTGGTTCACGG
CGTGCAGGAGCAGACCTTCATAGCGCACGTCATGGCCTTCGCCGCCTGCCTGGAGCCCTACACCGCCTGC
GACCTGGCGCCCCCCGCCGGCACCACCGACGCCGCGCACCCGGGTGGCGGAGGACTGAACGACATCTTCG
AGGCTCAGAAAATCGAATGGCACGAACATCACCATCACCATCACCATCACCATTAAGGCCGGCCTGTAGT
CACTGGCACAACGCGTTACCCGGTAAGCCAATCGGGTATACACGGTCGTCATACTGCAGACAGGGTTCTT
CTACTTTGCAAGATAGTCTTGAGTAGTAAAATAAATAGATAGAGAAAATCAGCCTCGACTGTGCCTTCTA
GTTGCCAGCCATCTGTTGTTTGCCCCTCCCCCGTGCCTTCCTTGACCCTGGAAGGTGCCACTCCCACTGT
CCTTTCCTAATAAAATGAGGAAATTGCATCACAACACTCAACCCTATCTCGGTCTATTCTTTTGATTTAT
AAGGGATTTTGCCGATTTCGGCCTATTGGTTAAAAAATGAGCTGATTTAACAAAAATTTAACGCGAATTA
ATTCTGTGGAATGTGTGTCAGTTAGGGTGTGGAAAGTCCCCAGGCTCCCCAGCAGGCAGAAGTATGCAAA
GCATGCATCTCAATTAGTCAGCAACCAGGTGTGGAAAGTCCCCAGGCTCCCCAGCAGGCAGAAGTATGCA
AAGCATGCATCTCAATTAGTCAGCAACCATAGTCCCGCCCCTAACTCCGCCCATCCCGCCCCTAACTCCG
CCCAGTTCCGCCCATTCTCCGCCCCATGGCTGACTAATTTTTTTTATTTATGCAGAGGCCGAGGCCGCCT
CTGCCTCTGAGCTATTCCAGAAGTAGTGAGGAGGCTTTTTTGGAGGCCTAGGCTTTTGCAAAAAGCTCCC
GGGAGCTTGTATATCCATTTTCGGATCTGATCAGCACGTGTTGACAATTAATCATCGGCATAGTATATCG
GCATAGTATAATACGACAAGGTGAGGAACTAAACCATGACCGAGTACAAGCCCACGGTGCGCCTCGCCAC
CCGCGACGACGTCCCCAGGGCCGTACGCACCCTCGCCGCCGCGTTCGCCGACTACCCCGCCACGCGCCAC
ACCGTCGATCCGGACCGCCACATCGAGCGGGTCACCGAGCTGCAAGAACTCTTCCTCACGCGCGTCGGGC
TCGACATCGGCAAGGTGTGGGTCGCGGACGACGGCGCCGCGGTGGCGGTCTGGACCACGCCGGAGAGCGT
CGAAGCGGGGGCGGTGTTCGCCGAGATCGGCCCGCGCATGGCCGAGTTGAGCGGTTCCCGGCTGGCCGCG
CAGCAACAGATGGAAGGCCTCCTGGCGCCGCACCGGCCCAAGGAGCCCGCGTGGTTCCTGGCCACCGTCG
GCGTCTCGCCCGACCACCAGGGCAAGGGTCTGGGCAGCGCCGTCGTGCTCCCCGGAGTGGAGGCGGCCGA
GCGCGCCGGGGTGCCCGCCTTCCTGGAGACATCCGCGCCCCGCAACCTCCCCTTCTACGAGCGGCTCGGC
TTCACCGTCACCGCCGACGTCGAGGTGCCCGAAGGACCGCGCACCTGGTGCATGACCCGCAAGCCCGGTG
CCTGACACGTGCTACGAGATTTCGATTCCACCGCCGCCTTCTATGAAAGGTTGGGCTTCGGAATCGTTTT
CCGGGACGCCGGCTGGATGATCCTCCAGCGCGGGGATCTCATGCTGGAGTTCTTCGCCCACCCCAACTTG
TTTATTGCAGCTTATAATGGTTACAAATAAAGCAATAGCATCACAAATTTCACAAATAAAGCATTTTTTT
CACTGCATTCTAGTTGTGGTTTGTCCAAACTCATCAATGTATCTTATCATGTCTGTATACCGTCGACCTC
TAGCTAGAGCTTGGCGTAATCATGGTCATTACCAATGCTTAATCAGTGAGGCACCTATCTCAGCGATCTG
TCTATTTCGTTCATCCATAGTTGCCTGACTCCCCGTCGTGTAGATAACTACGATACGGGAGGGCTTACCA
TCTGGCCCCAGCGCTGCGATGATACCGCGAGAACCACGCTCACCGGCTCCGGATTTATCAGCAATAAACC
AGCCAGCCGGAAGGGCCGAGCGCAGAAGTGGTCCTGCAACTTTATCCGCCTCCATCCAGTCTATTAATTG
TTGCCGGGAAGCTAGAGTAAGTAGTTCGCCAGTTAATAGTTTGCGCAACGTTGTTGCCATCGCTACAGGC
ATCGTGGTGTCACGCTCGTCGTTTGGTATGGCTTCATTCAGCTCCGGTTCCCAACGATCAAGGCGAGTTA
CATGATCCCCCATGTTGTGCAAAAAAGCGGTTAGCTCCTTCGGTCCTCCGATCGTTGTCAGAAGTAAGTT
GGCCGCAGTGTTATCACTCATGGTTATGGCAGCACTGCATAATTCTCTTACTGTCATGCCATCCGTAAGA
TGCTTTTCTGTGACTGGTGAGTACTCAACCAAGTCATTCTGAGAATAGTGTATGCGGCGACCGAGTTGCT
CTTGCCCGGCGTCAATACGGGATAATACCGCGCCACATAGCAGAACTTTAAAAGTGCTCATCATTGGAAA
ACGTTCTTCGGGGCGAAAACTCTCAAGGATCTTACCGCTGTTGAGATCCAGTTCGATGTAACCCACTCGT
GCACCCAACTGATCTTCAGCATCTTTTACTTTCACCAGCGTTTCTGGGTGAGCAAAAACAGGAAGGCAAA
ATGCCGCAAAAAAGGGAATAAGGGCGACACGGAAATGTTGAATACTCATATTCTTCCTT
Features (pLannotate 1.2.2; 24 found; start..end, strand, type, name):
    119..143     -  CDS            KanR (fragment): aminoglycoside phosphotransferase; aph(3')-Ia; confers resistance to kanamycin
    254..842     +  rep_origin     ori: high-copy-number ColE1/pMB1/pBR322/pUC origin of replication
   1067..1084    +  terminator     rrnB T2 terminator (fragment): transcription terminator T2 from the E. coli rrnB gene
   1109..1128    -  CDS            lacZα (fragment): LacZα fragment of β-galactosidase; lacZ fragment
   1584..1600    +  protein_bind   lac operator: The lac repressor binds to the lac operator to inhibit transcription in E. coli. This inhibition can be relieved by adding lactose or isopropyl-β-D-thiogalactopyranoside (IPTG). lac repressor encoded by lacI
   1843..2146    +  enhancer       CMV enhancer: human cytomegalovirus immediate early enhancer
   2147..2350    +  promoter       CMV promoter: human cytomegalovirus (CMV) immediate early promoter
   2486..2529    +  intron         CMV intron (fragment): modified intron A from human cytomegalovirus
   2581..2599    +  promoter       SP6 promoter: promoter for bacteriophage SP6 RNA polymerase
   2603..2640    +  CDS            IgH signal sequence (fragment): signal sequence from the mouse immunoglobulin heavy chain variable region
   2749..3774    +  CDS            SIGLEC14 (fragment): SIG14_HUMAN - Experimental evidence at protein level: Swiss-Prot protein existence level 1. Putative adhesion molecule. Sialic acid-binding paired receptor which may activate associated receptors. From Homo sapiens (Human).
   3871..4050    +  CDS            Comp (fragment): COMP_RAT - Experimental evidence at protein level: Swiss-Prot protein existence level 1. May play a role in the structural integrity of cartilage via its interaction with other extracellular matrix proteins such as the collagens and fibronectin. Can mediate the interaction of chondrocytes with the cartilage extracellular matrix through interaction with cell surface integrin receptors. Could play a role in the pathogenesis of osteoarthritis. Potent suppressor of apoptosis in both primary chondrocytes and transformed cells. Suppresses apoptosis by blocking the activation of caspase-3 and by indu
   4038..5490    +  CDS            SEAP (fragment): secreted alkaline phosphatase from human placenta The natural enzyme has a C-terminal transmembrane sequence that is replaced by a GPI anchor.
   5515..5556    +  CDS            AviTag™ (fragment): peptide tag that allows for enzymatic biotinylation
   5560..5583    +  CDS            8xHis: 8xHis affinity tag
   5729..5840    +  polyA_signal   bGH poly(A) signal: bovine growth hormone polyadenylation signal
   5841..5949    +  rep_origin     f1 ori (fragment): f1 bacteriophage origin of replication; arrow indicates direction of (+) strand synthesis
   5963..6292    +  promoter       SV40 promoter: SV40 enhancer and early promoter
   6340..6387    +  promoter       EM7 promoter: synthetic bacterial promoter&nbsp
   6406..7005    +  CDS            PuroR (fragment): puromycin N-acetyltransferase; pac from Streptomyces; confers resistance to puromycin
   7015..7140    +  CDS            ble (fragment): BLE_KLEPN - Experimental evidence at protein level: Swiss-Prot protein existence level 1. Binding protein with a strong affinity to the bleomycin family of antibiotics. Binds to CL990; an antimitotic-antibiotic compound. From Klebsiella pneumoniae.
   7135..7256    +  polyA_signal   SV40 poly(A) signal: SV40 polyadenylation signal
   7309..8169    -  CDS            AmpR: β-lactamase; bla; confers resistance to ampicillin, carbenicillin, and related antibiotics
   8172..89      -  promoter       AmpR promoter (fragment) (across the origin): bla
