[The description below was written by a language model from this plasmid's Addgene catalogue record and pLannotate feature annotations shown in this document.]
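Description:
pD649-HAsp-SIGLEC14-COMP5AP-AviTag-9xHis is a mammalian expression plasmid of about 8.2 kb, built on the pD649 backbone, that produces a secreted, tagged form of the extracellular domain of human SIGLEC14, a sialic acid-binding immunoglobulin-superfamily receptor. It is propagated in E. coli as a high-copy plasmid through a ColE1/pUC-type origin and selected with ampicillin via an intact β-lactamase gene. The annotation also finds an SV40 early promoter and EM7 bacterial promoter driving a puromycin N-acetyltransferase sequence followed by an SV40 polyadenylation signal, which could support puromycin selection of mammalian cells, although the catalogue entry does not list this use. Several very short matches (KanR, lacZα, ble, f1 ori, rrnB T2) appear to be backbone remnants rather than functional parts.

Expression is driven by the CMV enhancer and immediate early promoter, followed by a fragment of CMV intron A and an SP6 promoter that also serves as a sequencing primer site. The open reading frame begins with a secretion signal, named "HAsp" in the plasmid name but matched by the annotation tool to a fragment of an immunoglobulin heavy chain signal sequence. The 1,026 bp SIGLEC14 ectodomain insert, placed between retained NotI and AscI sites, is fused at its C terminus to a segment of rat cartilage oligomeric matrix protein, whose coiled coil is known to pentamerise. Then come human placental alkaline phosphatase as an enzymatic reporter, an AviTag for site-specific biotinylation, and a polyhistidine tag for purification (9xHis by name, annotated as 8xHis), ending at a bGH polyadenylation signal. The resulting multivalent, enzyme-labelled protein suits avidity-based binding assays, consistent with its origin in a human IgSF cell-surface interactome screen. The depositor cautions that some plasmids in the collection may carry an IS4-like transposase insertion upstream of the CMV promoter; none is annotated here.
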