Addgene plasmid #157345: pD649-HAsp-SIGLEC14-COMP5AP-AviTag-9xHis
Purpose: Mammalian expression of cell-surface protein extracellular domain fused to COMP5AP-AviTag-9xHis. Protein is secreted from cells.
Depositing lab: Chris Garcia. Depositing organization: Stanford University. Publication: A Human IgSF Cell-Surface Interactome Reveals a Complex Network of Protein-Protein Interactions. Wojtowicz WM, Vielmetter J, Fernandes RA, Siepe DH, Eastman CL, Chisholm GB, Cox S, Klock H, Anderson PW, Rue SM, Miller JJ, Glaser SM, Bragstad ML, Vance J, Lam AW, Lesley SA, Zinn K, Garcia KC. Cell. 2020 Aug 20;182(4):1027-1043.e17. doi: 10.1016/j.cell.2020.07.025. PubMed 32822567.
Backbone
  Vector backbone: pD649
  Backbone size w/o insert (bp): 7153
  Vector type: Mammalian Expression
Growth in bacteria
  Bacterial resistance: Ampicillin, 100 μg/mL
  Growth temperature: 37°C
  Growth strain: DH5alpha
  Copy number: High Copy
Gene/Insert
  Gene/Insert name: SIGLEC14 (alt name: SIG14)
  Species: H. sapiens (human)
  Insert size (bp): 1026
  Entrez Gene: SIGLEC14 (a.k.a. UNQ294)
  Promoter: CMV/SP6
  Tag / fusion protein: COMP5AP-AviTag-9xHis (C terminal on backbone)
  Cloning method: Restriction Enzyme; 5′ cloning site GCGGCCGC (not destroyed); 3′ cloning site GGCGCGCC (not destroyed)
  Sequencing primers: 5′ ATTTAGGTGACACTATAG; 3′ CGTCGCACTCCATCACGGTG
Resource information
  A portion of this plasmid was derived from a plasmid made by: synthesis by ThermoFisher
Terms and licenses: Academic/Nonprofit Terms; Industry Terms: Not Available to Industry
Depositor comments: Some plasmids in this collection may have an IS4-like element ISVsa5 family transposase upstream of the CMV promoter.
How to cite: pD649-HAsp-SIGLEC14-COMP5AP-AviTag-9xHis was a gift from Chris Garcia (Addgene plasmid # 157345 ; http://n2t.net/addgene:157345 ; RRID:Addgene_157345)
