>Addgene plasmid #157345 | pD649-HAsp-SIGLEC14-COMP5AP-AviTag-9xHis | depositor partial sequence | sequence record 303800 | insert (extracellular domain)
GAGAAACCTGTGTATGAGCTGCAGGTCCAGAAAAGCGTGACCGTGCAAGAGGGACTGTGCGTGCTGGTGC
CTTGCAGCTTTAGCTACCCTTGGCGGAGCTGGTACAGCAGCCCTCCTCTGTACGTGTACTGGTTCAGAGA
TGGCGAGATCCCCTACTATGCCGAGGTGGTGGCCACAAACAACCCCGACAGAAGAGTGAAGCCCGAGACA
CAGGGCAGATTCAGACTGCTGGGCGACGTGCAGAAGAAGAACTGTAGCCTGTCTATCGGCGACGCCCGGA
TGGAAGATACCGGCAGCTACTTCTTCAGAGTGGAACGCGGCAGGGACGTGAAGTACAGCTACCAGCAGAA
CAAGCTGAACCTGGAAGTGACAGCCCTGATCGAGAAGCCCGACATCCACTTTCTGGAACCCCTGGAAAGC
GGCAGACCTACCAGACTGTCTTGTAGCCTGCCTGGCTCTTGTGAAGCCGGACCTCCTCTGACATTCAGCT
GGACCGGAAATGCCCTGTCTCCTCTGGACCCTGAGACAACCAGAAGCAGCGAGCTGACCCTGACACCTAG
ACCTGAGGATCACGGCACCAACCTGACCTGCCAAGTGAAAAGACAGGGCGCCCAAGTGACCACCGAGAGA
ACAGTGCAGCTGAACGTGTCCTACGCTCCCCAGAACCTGGCCATCAGCATCTTTTTCAGAAACGGCACCG
GCACTGCCCTGAGAATCCTGTCTAATGGCATGAGCGTGCCCATCCAAGAGGGCCAGTCTCTGTTTCTGGC
CTGTACCGTGGATAGCAACCCTCCTGCCAGCCTGAGCTGGTTTAGAGAGGGCAAAGCCCTGAATCCTAGC
CAGACCAGCATGAGCGGAACCCTGGAACTGCCTAACATCGGAGCCAGAGAAGGCGGCGAGTTCACCTGTA
GAGTTCAGCACCCTCTGGGCAGCCAGCACCTGAGCTTTATCCTGAGCGTGCAGAGAAGCAGCAGCAGCTG
CATCTGTGTGACCGAGAAACAGCAAGGCAGCTGGCCCCTGGTTCTT
